Addgene plasmid #236461: pcDNA3.1alphaFEM1BalphaFLAG
Purpose: transient overexpression of FEM1B in mammalian cells
Depositing lab: Michele Pagano. Depositing organization: NYU Grossman School of Medicine. Publication: FEM1 proteins are ancient regulators of SLBP degradation. Dankert JF, Pagan JK, Starostina NG, Kipreos ET, Pagano M. Cell Cycle. 2017 Mar 19;16(6):556-564. doi: 10.1080/15384101.2017.1284715. Epub 2017 Jan 24. PubMed 28118078.
Backbone
  Vector backbone: pcDNA3.1
  Vector type: Mammalian Expression
Growth in bacteria
  Bacterial resistance: Ampicillin, 100 μg/mL
  Growth temperature: 37°C
  Growth strain: DH5alpha
  Copy number: High Copy
Gene/Insert
  Gene/Insert name: FEM1B
  Species: H. sapiens (human)
  Entrez Gene: FEM1B (a.k.a. F1A-ALPHA, F1AA, FEM1-beta)
  Tag / fusion protein: FLAG (C terminal on insert)
  Cloning method: Restriction Enzyme; 5′ cloning site Unknown (unknown if destroyed)
Terms and licenses: Academic/Nonprofit Terms; Industry Terms: Not Available to Industry
How to cite: pcDNA3.1alphaFEM1BalphaFLAG was a gift from Michele Pagano (Addgene plasmid # 236461 ; http://n2t.net/addgene:236461 ; RRID:Addgene_236461)
