[The description below was written by a language model from this plasmid's Addgene catalogue record and pLannotate feature annotations shown in this document.]
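Description:
pcDNA3.1alphaFEM1BalphaFLAG is a mammalian expression plasmid of about 7.3 kb built on the pcDNA3.1 backbone for transient overexpression of human FEM1B. It is maintained in E. coli through a high-copy ColE1/pUC-type origin and selected with ampicillin via the β-lactamase gene and its native promoter. An f1 bacteriophage origin is also present, along with small remnants of lac regulatory sequence (a lacI fragment, CAP site, lac promoter and operator) and a bom fragment, which are backbone carry-over rather than functional parts of the design.

The expression cassette consists of the human cytomegalovirus immediate early enhancer and promoter driving the full FEM1B coding sequence, followed directly by a C-terminal FLAG epitope and terminated by the bovine growth hormone polyadenylation signal. The annotation software labels the tag as a fragment of 3xFLAG, but the annotated span is 24 nt, consistent with the single FLAG tag listed in the catalogue entry. A T7 promoter lies between the CMV promoter and the insert and could support in vitro transcription or serve as a sequencing primer site. The short hit to a truncated HIV-1 LTR overlapping the CMV promoter end is probably an annotation artefact, not a viral element. A second cassette, with the SV40 enhancer/early promoter driving the neomycin phosphotransferase gene and an SV40 poly(A) signal, would allow G418 selection of stable mammalian transfectants, although the stated purpose is transient expression. The cloning sites used are not recorded.

FEM1B is annotated as a substrate recognition subunit of an E3 ubiquitin ligase complex. The FLAG tag allows detection or immunoprecipitation of the overexpressed protein, in keeping with the associated work on FEM1 proteins as regulators of SLBP degradation.
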