Features (pLannotate 1.2.2; 21 found; start..end, strand, type, name):
      3..107     +  promoter       AmpR promoter: bla
    108..968     +  CDS            AmpR: β-lactamase; bla; confers resistance to ampicillin, carbenicillin, and related antibiotics
   1139..1727    +  rep_origin     ori: high-copy-number ColE1/pMB1/pBR322/pUC origin of replication
   1910..2002    +  CDS            lacI (fragment): lac repressor; lacI; The lac repressor binds to the lac operator to inhibit transcription in E. coli. This inhibition can be relieved by adding lactose or isopropyl-β-D-thiogalactopyranoside (IPTG).
   2015..2036    +  protein_bind   CAP binding site: CAP binding activates transcription in the presence of cAMP. E. coli catabolite activator protein
   2051..2081    +  promoter       lac promoter: promoter for the E. coli lac operon
   2089..2105    +  protein_bind   lac operator: The lac repressor binds to the lac operator to inhibit transcription in E. coli. This inhibition can be relieved by adding lactose or isopropyl-β-D-thiogalactopyranoside (IPTG). lac repressor encoded by lacI
   2178..2299    -  polyA_signal   SV40 poly(A) signal: SV40 polyadenylation signal
   2294..2452    -  CDS            ble (fragment): BLE_KLEPN - Experimental evidence at protein level: Swiss-Prot protein existence level 1. Binding protein with a strong affinity to the bleomycin family of antibiotics. Binds to CL990; an antimitotic-antibiotic compound. From Klebsiella pneumoniae.
   2476..3267    -  CDS            neo: KKA2_KLEPN - Also known as kan, nptII. Experimental evidence at protein level: Swiss-Prot protein existence level 1. Resistance to kanamycin, neomycin, paromomycin, ribostamycin, butirosin and gentamicin B. From Klebsiella pneumoniae.
   3334..3663    -  promoter       SV40 promoter: SV40 enhancer and early promoter
   3677..4105    -  rep_origin     f1 ori (sequence partly withheld): f1 bacteriophage origin of replication; arrow indicates direction of (+) strand synthesis
   4126..4147    -  promoter       SV40 promoter (fragment): SV40 enhancer and early promoter
   4151..4375    -  polyA_signal   bGH poly(A) signal: bovine growth hormone polyadenylation signal
   4401..4424    -  CDS            3xFLAG (fragment): three tandem FLAG® epitope tags
   4425..6305    -  CDS            FEM1B: FEM1B_HUMAN - Also known as F1AA, KIAA0396. Experimental evidence at protein level: Swiss-Prot protein existence level 1. Component of an E3 ubiquitin-protein ligase complex, in which it may act as a substrate recognition subunit. Involved in apoptosis by acting as a death receptor-associated protein that mediates apoptosis. Also involved in glucose homeostasis in pancreatic islet. Functions as an adapter/mediator in replication stress-induced signaling that leads to the activation of CHEK1. From Homo sapiens (Human).
   6365..6383    -  promoter       T7 promoter: promoter for bacteriophage T7 RNA polymerase
   6399..6432    -  LTR            5' LTR (truncated) (fragment): truncated 5' long terminal repeat (LTR) from HIV-1
   6428..6631    -  promoter       CMV promoter: human cytomegalovirus (CMV) immediate early promoter
   6632..7011    -  enhancer       CMV enhancer: human cytomegalovirus immediate early enhancer
   7166..7218    +  misc_feature   bom (fragment): basis of mobility region from pBR322
>Addgene plasmid #236461 | pcDNA3.1alphaFEM1BalphaFLAG | addgene full sequence | sequence record 473271 | Addgene NGS Result
TGCGCGGAACCCCTATTTGTTTATTTTTCTAAATACATTCAAATATGTATCCGCTCATGAGACAATAACC
CTGATAAATGCTTCAATAATATTGAAAAAGGAAGAGTATGAGTATTCAACATTTCCGTGTCGCCCTTATT
CCCTTTTTTGCGGCATTTTGCCTTCCTGTTTTTGCTCACCCAGAAACGCTGGTGAAAGTAAAAGATGCTG
AAGATCAGTTGGGTGCACGAGTGGGTTACATCGAACTGGATCTCAACAGCGGTAAGATCCTTGAGAGTTT
TCGCCCCGAAGAACGTTTTCCAATGATGAGCACTTTTAAAGTTCTGCTATGTGGCGCGGTATTATCCCGT
ATTGACGCCGGGCAAGAGCAACTCGGTCGCCGCATACACTATTCTCAGAATGACTTGGTTGAGTACTCAC
CAGTCACAGAAAAGCATCTTACGGATGGCATGACAGTAAGAGAATTATGCAGTGCTGCCATAACCATGAG
TGATAACACTGCGGCCAACTTACTTCTGACAACGATCGGAGGACCGAAGGAGCTAACCGCTTTTTTGCAC
AACATGGGGGATCATGTAACTCGCCTTGATCGTTGGGAACCGGAGCTGAATGAAGCCATACCAAACGACG
AGCGTGACACCACGATGCCTGTAGCAATGGCAACAACGTTGCGCAAACTATTAACTGGCGAACTACTTAC
TCTAGCTTCCCGGCAACAATTAATAGACTGGATGGAGGCGGATAAAGTTGCAGGACCACTTCTGCGCTCG
GCCCTTCCGGCTGGCTGGTTTATTGCTGATAAATCTGGAGCCGGTGAGCGTGGGTCTCGCGGTATCATTG
CAGCACTGGGGCCAGATGGTAAGCCCTCCCGTATCGTAGTTATCTACACGACGGGGAGTCAGGCAACTAT
GGATGAACGAAATAGACAGATCGCTGAGATAGGTGCCTCACTGATTAAGCATTGGTAACTGTCAGACCAA
GTTTACTCATATATACTTTAGATTGATTTAAAACTTCATTTTTAATTTAAAAGGATCTAGGTGAAGATCC
TTTTTGATAATCTCATGACCAAAATCCCTTAACGTGAGTTTTCGTTCCACTGAGCGTCAGACCCCGTAGA
AAAGATCAAAGGATCTTCTTGAGATCCTTTTTTTCTGCGCGTAATCTGCTGCTTGCAAACAAAAAAACCA
CCGCTACCAGCGGTGGTTTGTTTGCCGGATCAAGAGCTACCAACTCTTTTTCCGAAGGTAACTGGCTTCA
GCAGAGCGCAGATACCAAATACTGTTCTTCTAGTGTAGCCGTAGTTAGGCCACCACTTCAAGAACTCTGT
AGCACCGCCTACATACCTCGCTCTGCTAATCCTGTTACCAGTGGCTGCTGCCAGTGGCGATAAGTCGTGT
CTTACCGGGTTGGACTCAAGACGATAGTTACCGGATAAGGCGCAGCGGTCGGGCTGAACGGGGGGTTCGT
GCACACAGCCCAGCTTGGAGCGAACGACCTACACCGAACTGAGATACCTACAGCGTGAGCTATGAGAAAG
CGCCACGCTTCCCGAAGGGAGAAAGGCGGACAGGTATCCGGTAAGCGGCAGGGTCGGAACAGGAGAGCGC
ACGAGGGAGCTTCCAGGGGGAAACGCCTGGTATCTTTATAGTCCTGTCGGGTTTCGCCACCTCTGACTTG
AGCGTCGATTTTTGTGATGCTCGTCAGGGGGGCGGAGCCTATGGAAAAACGCCAGCAACGCGGCCTTTTT
ACGGTTCCTGGCCTTTTGCTGGCCTTTTGCTCACATGTTCTTTCCTGCGTTATCCCCTGATTCTGTGGAT
AACCGTATTACCGCCTTTGAGTGAGCTGATACCGCTCGCCGCAGCCGAACGACCGAGCGCAGCGAGTCAG
TGAGCGAGGAAGCGGAAGAGCGCCCAATACGCAAACCGCCTCTCCCCGCGCGTTGGCCGATTCATTAATG
CAGCTGGCACGACAGGTTTCCCGACTGGAAAGCGGGCAGTGAGCGCAACGCAATTAATGTGAGTTAGCTC
ACTCATTAGGCACCCCAGGCTTTACACTTTATGCTTCCGGCTCGTATGTTGTGTGGAATTGTGAGCGGAT
AACAATTTCACACAGGAAACAGCTATGACCATGATTACGCCAAGCTCTAGCTAGAGGTCGACGGTATACA
GACATGATAAGATACATTGATGAGTTTGGACAAACCACAACTAGAATGCAGTGAAAAAAATGCTTTATTT
GTGAAATTTGTGATGCTATTGCTTTATTTGTAACCATTATAAGCTGCAATAAACAAGTTGGGGTGGGCGA
AGAACTCCAGCATGAGATCCCCGCGCTGGAGGATCATCCAGCCGGCGTCCCGGAAAACGATTCCGAAGCC
CAACCTTTCATAGAAGGCGGCGGTGGAATCGAAATCTCGTGATGGCAGGTTGGGCGTCGCTTGGTCGGTC
ATTTCGAACCCCAGAGTCCCGCTCAGAAGAACTCGTCAAGAAGGCGATAGAAGGCGATGCGCTGCGAATC
GGGAGCGGCGATACCGTAAAGCACGAGGAAGCGGTCAGCCCATTCGCCGCCAAGCTCTTCAGCAATATCA
CGGGTAGCCAACGCTATGTCCTGATAGCGGTCCGCCACACCCAGCCGGCCACAGTCGATGAATCCAGAAA
AGCGGCCATTTTCCACCATGATATTCGGCAAGCAGGCATCGCCATGGGTCACGACGAGATCCTCGCCGTC
GGGCATGCGCGCCTTGAGCCTGGCGAACAGTTCGGCTGGCGCGAGCCCCTGATGCTCTTCGTCCAGATCA
TCCTGATCGACAAGACCGGCTTCCATCCGAGTACGTGCTCGCTCGATGCGATGTTTCGCTTGGTGGTCGA
ATGGGCAGGTAGCCGGATCAAGCGTATGCAGCCGCCGCATTGCATCAGCCATGATGGATACTTTCTCGGC
AGGAGCAAGGTGAGATGACAGGAGATCCTGCCCCGGCACTTCGCCCAATAGCAGCCAGTCCCTTCCCGCT
TCAGTGACAACGTCGAGCACAGCTGCGCAAGGAACGCCCGTCGTGGCCAGCCACGATAGCCGCGCTGCCT
CGTCCTGCAGTTCATTCAGGGCACCGGACAGGTCGGTCTTGACAAAAAGAACCGGGCGCCCCTGCGCTGA
CAGCCGGAACACGGCGGCATCAGAGCAGCCGATTGTCTGTTGTGCCCAGTCATAGCCGAATAGCCTCTCC
ACCCAAGCGGCCGGAGAACCTGCGTGCAATCCATCTTGTTCAATCATGCGAAACGATCCTCATCCTGTCT
CTTGATCAGATCCGAAAATGGATATACAAGCTCCCGGGAGCTTTTTGCAAAAGCCTAGGCCTCCAAAAAA
GCCTCCTCACTACTTCTGGAATAGCTCAGAGGCAGAGGCGGCCTCGGCCTCTGCATAAATAAAAAAAATT
AGTCAGCCATGGGGCGGAGAATGGGCGGAACTGGGCGGAGTTAGGGGCGGGATGGGCGGAGTTAGGGGCG
GGACTATGGTTGCTGACTAATTGAGATGCATGCTTTGCATACTTCTGCCTGCTGGGGAGCCTGGGGACTT
TCCACACCTGGTTGCTGACTAATTGAGATGCATGCTTTGCATACTTCTGCCTGCTGGGGAGCCTGGGGAC
TTTCCACACCCTAACTGACACACATTCCACAGAATTAATTCGCGTTAAATTTTTGTTAAATCAGCTCATT
TTTTAACCAATAGGCCGAAATCGGCAAAATCCCTTATAAATCAAAAGAATAGACCGAGATAGGGT
[37 nt withheld, positions 3776-3812]
AAAGAACGTGGACTCCAACGTCAAAGG
[49 nt withheld, positions 3840-3888]
T
[91 nt withheld, positions 3890-3980]
G
[124 nt withheld, positions 3982-4105]
GGGGATACCCCCTAGAGCCCCAGCTGGTTCTTTCCGCCTCAGAAGCCATAGAGCCCACCGCATCCCCAGC
ATGCCTGCTATTGTCTTCCCAATCCTCCCCCTTGCTGTCCTGCCCCACCCCACCCCCCAGAATAGAATGA
CACCTACTCAGACAATGCGATGCAATTTCCTCATTTTATTAGGAAAGGACAGTGGGAGTGGCACCTTCCA
GGGTCAAGGAAGGCACGGGGGAGGGGCAAACAACAGATGGCTGGCAACTAGAAGGCACAGTCGAGGCTGA
TCAGCGGGTTTATCACTTATCGTCGTCATCCTTGTAATCATGAAATCCAACAAACTCTTCAAGAGTTCTG
GGGATCTGGTCTTGGTAGTTAATGTCATTAGCCCGAACTGCTCGGGCAGCCAGGCACTTGAGACTCATCT
TCATTTGAGTTTTAAGCAGTATTTCAGATACCCCAGTTGTACTTTTGTCTAGCGGAGTCTTATTCTGTTT
ATTCGTCATGTCAGTGTGAGCTCCGGCTTCAACTAGGCTAATGATGATGGAGTGCAAGGTCAAAAAATCA
CTGATGGGCCTGTTGTACTGAACGATAATATGAAGGGCACTGTTTCCCTCATTGTCCACGGCATTCACCT
CAGCACCACAGTCCAGCAGGAGCTTTGTGACAAGTGCATTTGGAAAGCTGCAGACGTCATTGGTGTGGAA
ATCATCAACTGGAGTATTGGAATTGACAGCCAGATGCAGCAAGGTGAAACCTTCACGAGTTCTGGGATCA
AGGTGAATCAGGTTGTAGATCTGCTTGTTAATTTTGCACTGATCTTCTTCGCTGCACTGTGTTTTGGTAG
AGATGCACACTAAATACAGAAAGGTATAGAGATTACATTCATAATTGTCCATAGCATTGTGGACATCAGC
ATCTGAAATATTTTTCACTCTGTTCATACTTTGTTCTATTTCCAAAACACTGCATCTCAAAACACATTCT
ATGTCTGGGGCCTTCACAGTTTCATTCAAATGTATCATTTGTGAGAAAACTTGAGCAAATCGAAGAAGAT
CCTTGTGGGTGTTCCTGTTACCTTTTTGTCTGAGGTGCAGGGCATGAAGCCACAACTTGATACACTGCTC
AAATTCCATATTATCCGCATAAACAGCTCCTCTGTAAATGATGGGATGAGAAACATCAATATTGTCAGCA
CCTAAAATCCGTTCCCGAACTATAAGGCCTTCCATATGAAGAGCATCTCTGTCTTGCCGAATGGACTCCA
GTTCCTGAGGATTTCTACATTCAGTTCTATTCCCATAAGCATGGATTGGTGGAAGAACCTCTTTTTCGAG
AATGTTATCACCATCTTGGAACCTCTCTAACATGGCTAAATATAGATAGTGGTATGTCTTTATGATGTCA
TAGTTCTCACGGTCATTTGCAAAGGAGGCACCCAAGAGTTCCAAAGCTTCAATCCGACTTCTTCGGTCGC
AATCAGCATGAGAGAGTAACAGTTCTACGACATCAGCTTTACAGCTTTCGGCAGCTACTTTCAATGGCGT
CATCCCATGGCCATTCACTACTATAGCAGCACGCCATTTTATCAGCTCTTTCACAATATCTATGTGCCCA
GCTTCAGCTGCAAAGTGCAATGCTGTGGCTCCACAATGTGCTTTGGCATTGGGATCAGCACGTTGTTCTA
AAAGGTATCTGACCACATCAGTGTGTCCCTTATATGCCGCAATCATTAGGCAGGTGTTGTCATATTTGTT
GGCAATGCTGATGTTGGCATTATTTTCAACCAAGTATTTCACAATGTCCAGTCTGCCATCAAAGCATGCT
GCCCGCAGGGGGGTTGAATTAGTTACTGTGGTATGGTTCACGTTGGCTCCATGGCTGACTAGAAGTTTAA
CAACTTCAAAATGTCCTGCTCCAGCTGCACACCAAAGAGCAGTGGCACCATCAATGACATACCCGTCGAA
GCGGACGGTGCCAGTCTGCTGAGTCTGCACCCGGTAATGTTCTAAGAGCAAGCGTACCACCTTTGCGTGT
CCATTGCGGGCTGCGATGATGAGGGGCGTGGAGCGCTGCCCTCCCTGCTGGCTGACATAGCCAAGCAGAT
AGCGGATGTCGCTTTCAGACCGGTTGAGAAGCAAGGCGGCCAGAGTCAGCACCTTGCCCTCGCTGGCCGC
CTTGTATACATAGCCAGCCAGGCCCTCCATGGTGGCGGATCCGAGCTCGGTACCAAGCTTAAGTTTAAAC
GCTAGCCAGCTTGGGTCTCCCTATAGTGAGTCGTATTAATTTCGATAAGCCAGTAAGCAGTGGGTTCTCT
AGTTAGCCAGAGAGCTCTGCTTATATAGACCTCCCACCGTACACGCCTACCGCCCATTTGCGTCAATGGG
GCGGAGTTGTTACGACATTTTGGAAAGTCCCGTTGATTTTGGTGCCAAAACAAACTCCCATTGACGTCAA
TGGGGTGGAGACTTGGAAATCCCCGTGAGTCAAACCGCTATCCACGCCCATTGATGTACTGCCAAAACCG
CATCACCATGGTAATAGCGATGACTAATACGTAGATGTACTGCCAAGTAGGAAAGTCCCATAAGGTCATG
TACTGGGCATAATGCCAGGCGGGCCATTTACCGTCATTGACGTCAATAGGGGGCGTACTTGGCATATGAT
ACACTTGATGTACTGCCAAGTGGGCAGTTTACCGTAAATACTCCACCCATTGACGTCAATGGAAAGTCCC
TATTGGCGTTACTATGGGAACATACGTCATTATTGACGTCAATGGGCGGGGGTCGTTGGGCGGTCAGCCA
GGCGGGCCATTTACCGTAAGTTATGTAACGCGGAACTCCATATATGGGCTATGAACTAATGACCCCGTAA
TTGATTACTATTAATAACTAGTCAATAATCAATGTCAACGCGTATATCTGGCCCGTACATCGCGAAGCAG
CGCAAAACGCCTAACCCTAAGCAGATTCTTCATGCAATTGTCGGTCAAGCCTTGCCTTGTTGTAGCTTAA
ATTTTGCTCGCGCACTACTCAGCGACCTCCAACACACAAGCAGGGAGCAGATACTGGCTTAACTATGCGG
CATCAGAGCAGATTGTACTGAGAGTGCACCATAGGGGATCGGGAGATCTCCCGATCCGTCGACGTCAGGT
GGCACTTTTCGGGGAAATG
